>Addgene plasmid #46 | pcDNA-p160C | addgene partial sequence | sequence record 16392 | T7 5'-TAATACGACTCACTATAGGG-3'
GATGATGAGTACTCTGAAGGATTAGAGGCCCGCTCCTCTGAGACCAGGGCCATTGCCTTCCAGCACCTGC
TGCTTCTGGTGGGCCTCCACATCTTCAAGTCCCCTGCAGAAAGCTGTGATGTCCTAGGAGACATTCAGAC
TTGCATCAAGAAAAGCATGGAGCAGAATCCCCGCCGATCACGCTCTAGAGCCAAAGCCTCCCAGGAGCCA
GTATGGGTGGAGGTGATGGTGGAGATCTTGCTGTCCTTGCTGGCTCAACCCAGCAACTTGATGCGCCAGG
TGGTCCGGAGTGTATTTGGTCATATCTGTCCCCACCTTACTCCACGTTGTCTGCAGCTAATCCTGGCTGT
GCTCAGCCCTGTGACAAACGAGGATGAGGATGACAACGTGGTGGTCACTGATGACGCTGATGAGAAGCAG
CTGCAGCATGGAGAGGACGAAGACTCAGATAATGAGGACAATAAGAACTCAGAGAGTGACATGGACAGTG
AGGATGGGGAAGAAAGTGAAGAGGAGGACCGTGACAAAGATGTGGACCCAGGCTTCCGTCAACAGTTGAT
GGAAGTGTTAAAAGCTGGGAATGCATTGGGTGGAGTGGACAACGAGGAGGAGGAGGAGCTTGGGGATGAG
GCCATGATGGCCCTGGACCAGAACCTGGCCAGCCTATTTAAAGAGCAGAAGATGCGCATCCAGGCCCGGA
ATGAGGAGAAAAACAAGCTACAGAAGGAGAAGAAGCTCCGACGGGACTTCCAAATCAGGGCACTAGACCT
GATCGAGGTGCTGGTGACCAAGCAGCCTGAGCACCCCCTGATCCTGGAACTACTTGAGCCACTGCTGAAC
GTGATCCAGCACAGCATGCGCAGCAAAGGCTCCACCAAGCAGGAGCAGGACCTCCTGCACAAGACCGCCC
GCATCTTCATGCACCACCTGTGTC
