[The description below was written by a language model from this plasmid's Addgene catalogue record.]
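Description:
pcDNA-p160C is a mammalian expression plasmid built on the commercial pcDNA3.1 myc-His A backbone (about 5.5 kb without insert). It is propagated in E. coli as a high-copy plasmid under ampicillin selection. The record gives no feature table, so the promoter and other regulatory parts are not itemised. Vectors of the pcDNA3.1 family generally drive the insert from the CMV immediate-early promoter, with an upstream T7 promoter site, which fits the T7 sequencing primer listed here. They also normally carry a polyadenylation signal and a neomycin resistance cassette for selecting mammalian cells, though none of these elements is confirmed in the record.

The insert is a roughly 2.26 kb fragment of mouse Mybbp1a, the p160 myb binding protein (also called p160MBP). It was cloned between HindIII and EcoRV sites, both of which remain intact. The fragment encodes only the C-terminal portion of the protein, amino acids 580 to 1330, hence the "C" in the name. It is fused at its C terminus to the myc epitope supplied by the backbone, allowing detection or immunoprecipitation with anti-myc antibodies. The backbone name also implies a polyhistidine tag, but the record lists only myc. Part of the plasmid was derived from an earlier construct made in another laboratory.

The associated publication concerns recruitment of p160 myb binding protein to the coactivator PGC-1alpha, the resulting suppression of mitochondrial respiration, and modulation of this by p38 MAPK. A truncation construct like this one suits domain-mapping and functional studies in transfected mammalian cells, although the record does not state the specific experiments.
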