Addgene plasmid #46: pcDNA-p160C
Depositing lab: Bruce Spiegelman. Depositing organization: Dana-Farber Cancer Institute. Publication: Suppression of mitochondrial respiration through recruitment of p160 myb binding protein to PGC-1alpha: modulation by p38 MAPK. Fan M, Rhee J, St-Pierre J, Handschin C, Puigserver P, Lin J, Jaeger S, Erdjument-Bromage H, Tempst P, Spiegelman BM. Genes Dev 2004 Feb 1;18(3):278-89. Epub 2004 Jan 26. 10.1101/gad.1152204 PubMed 14744933.
Backbone
  Vector backbone: pcDNA3.1 myc-His A
  Backbone manufacturer: Invitrogen
  Backbone size w/o insert (bp): 5500
  Vector type: Mammalian Expression
Growth in bacteria
  Bacterial resistance: Ampicillin, 100 μg/mL
  Growth temperature: 37°C
  Growth strain: DH5alpha
  Copy number: High Copy
Gene/Insert
  Gene/Insert name: p160 myb binding protein (alt names: Mybbp1a; p160MBP)
  Species: M. musculus (mouse)
  Insert size (bp): 2260
  Mutation: expresses aa580-1330
  GenBank ID: BC052889
  Entrez Gene: Mybbp1a (a.k.a. AL024407, AU019902, P160, p160MBP, p67MBP)
  Tag / fusion protein: myc (C terminal on backbone)
  Cloning method: Restriction Enzyme; 5′ cloning site HindIII (not destroyed); 3′ cloning site EcoRV (not destroyed)
  Sequencing primers: 5′ T7
Resource information
  A portion of this plasmid was derived from a plasmid made by: Tom Gonda
Terms and licenses: Academic/Nonprofit Terms; Industry Terms: Not Available to Industry
How to cite: pcDNA-p160C was a gift from Bruce Spiegelman (Addgene plasmid # 46 ; http://n2t.net/addgene:46 ; RRID:Addgene_46)
